>Addgene plasmid #167647 | pKP1382 | addgene full sequence | sequence record 339587 | Addgene NGS Result
ATCGATGCATAATGTGCCTGTCAAATGGACGAAGCAGGGATTCTGCAAACCCTATGCTACTCCGTCAAGC
CGTCAATTGTCTGATTCGTTACCAATTATGACAACTTGACGGCTACATCATTCACTTTTTCTTCACAACC
GGCACGGAACTCGCTCGGGCTGGCCCCGGTGCATTTTTTAAATACCCGCGAGAAATAGAGTTGATCGTCA
AAACCAACATTGCGACCGACGGTGGCGATAGGCATCCGGGTGGTGCTCAAAAGCAGCTTCGCCTGGCTGA
TACGTTGGTCCTCGCGCCAGCTTAAGACGCTAATCCCTAACTGCTGGCGGAAAAGATGTGACAGACGCGA
CGGCGACAAGCAAACATGCTGTGCGACGCTGGCGATATCAAAATTGCTGTCTGCCAGGTGATCGCTGATG
TACTGACAAGCCTCGCGTACCCGATTATCCATCGGTGGATGGAGCGACTCGTTAATCGCTTCCATGCGCC
GCAGTAACAATTGCTCAAGCAGATTTATCGCCAGCAGCTCCGAATAGCGCCCTTCCCCTTGCCCGGCGTT
AATGATTTGCCCAAACAGGTCGCTGAAATGCGGCTGGTGCGCTTCATCCGGGCGAAAGAACCCCGTATTG
GCAAATATTGACGGCCAGTTAAGCCATTCATGCCAGTAGGCGCGCGGACGAAAGTAAACCCACTGGTGAT
ACCATTCGCGAGCCTCCGGATGACGACCGTAGTGATGAATCTCTCCTGGCGGGAACAGCAAAATATCACC
CGGTCGGCAAACAAATTCTCGTCCCTGATTTTTCACCACCCCCTGACCGCGAATGGTGAGATTGAGAATA
TAACCTTTCATTCCCAGCGGTCGGTCGATAAAAAAATCGAGATAACCGTTGGCCTCAATCGGCGTTAAAC
CCGCCACCAGATGGGCATTAAACGAGTATCCCGGCAGCAGGGGATCATTTTGCGCTTCAGCCATACTTTT
CATACTCCCGCCATTCAGAGAAGAAACCAATTGTCCATATTGCATCAGACATTGCCGTCACTGCGTCTTT
TACTGGCTCTTCTCGCTAACCAAACCGGTAACCCCGCTTATTAAAAGCATTCTGTAACAAAGCGGGACCA
AAGCCATGACAAAAACGCGTAACAAAAGTGTCTATAATCACGGCAGAAAAGTCCACATTGATTATTTGCA
CGGCGTCACACTTTGCTATGCCATAGCATTTTTATCCATAAGATTAGCGGATCCTACCTGACGCTTTTTA
TCGCAACTCTCTACTGTTTCTCCATACCCGTTTTTTTGGGCTAGCAGGAGGAATTCACCATGAACAAGAA
GATTCATTCCCTGGCCTTGTTGGTCAATCTGGGGATTTATGGGGTAGCGCAGGCACAAGAGCCGACCGAT
ACTCCTGTTTCACATGACGATACTATTGTCGTTACCGCCGCCGAGCAGAACTTACAGGCGCCTGGCGTTT
CGACCATCACCGCAGATGAAATCCGCAAAAACCCGGTTGCCCGCGATGTGTCGAAGATCATCCGTACCAT
GCCATGCGTTAACCTGACCGGTAACTCCACCAGTGGTCAGCGTGGGAATAACCGACAGATTGATATTCGC
GGTATGGGTCCGGAAAACACGCTGATTTTGATTGACGGCAAGCCGGTAAGCAGCCGTAACTCGGTGCGTC
AGGGCTGGCGTGGCGAGCGCGATACCCGTGGTGATACTTCCTGGGTGCCACCTGAAATGATTGAACGTAT
TGAAGTTCTGCGTGGTCCGGCAGCTGCGCGTTATGGCAACGGCGCGGCGGGCGGCGTGGTTAACATCATT
ACCAAAAAAGGCAGCGGCGAGTGGCACGGCTCCTGGGACGCATATTTCAATGCGCCAGAACATAAAGAGG
AAGGTGCCACCAAACGCACTAACTTTAGCCTGACCGGTCCGCTGGGCGACGAATTCAGCTTCCGTTTGTA
TGGCAACCTCGACAAAACCCAGGCTGACGCGTGGGATATCAACCAGGGCCATCAGTCCGCGCGTGCCGGA
ACGTATGCCACGACGTTACCAGCCGGGCGCGAAGGGGTAATCAACAAAGATATTAATGGCGTGGTGCGCT
GGGATTTCGCGCCATTGCAATCGCTGGAACTGGAAGCAGGTTACAGCCGCCAGGGTAACCTGTATGCGGG
CGACACCCAGAATACCAACTCCGATTCCTATACCCGCTCGAAATATGGCGATGAAACCAACCGTCTGTAT
CGCCAGAACTACGCGCTGACCTGGAACGGTGGCTGGGATAACGGCGTGACCACCAGCAACTGGGTGCAGT
ACGAACACACCCGTAACTCGCGTATTCCGGAAGGTCTGGCGGGCGGTACCGAAGGGAAATTTAACGAAAA
AGCGACACAGGATTTCGTCGATATCGATCTTGATGACGTGATGCTGCACAGCGAAGTTAACCTGCCGATT
GATTTCCTCGTTAACCAGACGCTGACGCTGGGTACGGAGTGGAATCAGCAACGGATGAAGGACTTAAGTT
CCAACACCCAGGCACTGACCGGAACGAATACCGGTGGCGCTATTGATGGCGTGAGTACCACCGACCGTAG
CCCGTATTCAAAAGCAGAAATTTTCTCGCTGTTTGCCGAAAACAACATGGAGCTGACTGACAGCACCATC
GTAACGCCGGGGCTGCGTTTCGATCATCACAGTATTGTCGGCAATAACTGGAGCCCGGCGCTGAACATAT
CGCAAGGTTTAGGCGATGACTTCACGCTGAAAATGGGCATCGCCCGTGCTTATAAAGCGCCGAGCCTGTA
CCAGACTAACCCGAACTACATTCTCTACAGTAAAGGTCAGGGTTGCTATGCCAGCGCGGGCGGCTGCTAT
CTGCAAGGTAACGATGACCTGAAAGCAGAAACCAGCATCAACAAAGAGATTGGTCTGGAGTTCAAACGCG
ACGGGTGGCTGGCGGGCGTCACCTGGTTCCGTAACGATTATCGCAATAAGATTGAAGCGGGCTATGTGGC
TGTAGGGCAAAACGCAGTCGGCACCGATCTCTATCAGTGGGATAACGTGCCGAAAGCGGTGGTTGAAGGT
CTGGAAGGATCGTTAAACGTACCGGTTAGCGAAACGGTGATGTGGACCAATAACATCACTTATATGCTGA
AGAGTGAAAACAAAACCACGGGCGACCGTTTGTCGATCATCCCGGAGTATACGTTGAACTCAACGCTGAG
CTGGCAGGCACGGGAAGATTTGTCGATGCAAACGACCTTCACCTGGTACGGCAAGCAGCAGCCGAAGAAG
TACAACTATAAAGGTCAGCCAGCGGTTGGACCGGAAACCAAAGAAATTAGTCCTTACAGCATTGTTGGCC
TGAGCGCGACCTGGGATGTGACGAAGAATGTCAGTCTGACCGGCGGCGTGGACAATCTGTTCGACAAACG
TTTGTGGCGTGCGGGTAATGCCCAGACCACGGGCGATTTGGCAGGGGCCAACTATATCGCCGGTGCCGGG
GCGTATACCTATAACGAGCCGGGACGTACGTGGTATATGAGCGTAAACACCCACTTCTGATCATGGTACC
CGGGGATCCTCTAGAGTCGACCTGCAGGCATGCAAGCTTGGCTGTTTTGGCGGATGAGAGAAGATTTTCA
GCCTGATACAGATTAAATCAGAACGCAGAAGCGGTCTGATAAAACAGAATTTGCCTGGCGGCAGTAGCGC
GGTGGTCCCACCTGACCCCATGCCGAACTCAGAAGTGAAACGCCGTAGCGCCGATGGTAGTGTGGGGTCT
CCCCATGCGAGAGTAGGGAACTGCCAGGCATCAAATAAAACGAAAGGCTCAGTCGAAAGACTGGGCCTTT
CGTTTTATCTGTTGTTTGTCGGTGAACGCTCTCCTGAGTAGGACAAATCCGCCGGGAGCGGATTTGAACG
TTGCGAAGCAACGGCCCGGAGGGTGGCGGGCAGGACGCCCGCCATAAACTGCCAGGCATCAAATTAAGCA
GAAGGCCATCCTGACGGATGGCCTTTTTGCGTTTCTACAAACTCTTTTGTTTATTTTTCTAAATACATTC
AAATATGTATCCGCTCATGAGACAATAACCCTGATAAATGCTTCAATAATATTGAAAAAGGAAGAGTATG
AGTATTCAACATTTCCGTGTCGCCCTTATTCCCTTTTTTGCGGCATTTTGCCTTCCTGTTTTTGCTCACC
CAGAAACGCTGGTGAAAGTAAAAGATGCTGAAGATCAGTTGGGTGCACGAGTGGGTTACATCGAACTGGA
TCTCAACAGCGGTAAGATCCTTGAGAGTTTTCGCCCCGAAGAACGTTTTCCAATGATGAGCACTTTTAAA
GTTCTGCTATGTGGCGCGGTATTATCCCGTGTTGACGCCGGGCAAGAGCAACTCGGTCGCCGCATACACT
ATTCTCAGAATGACTTGGTTGAGTACTCACCAGTCACAGAAAAGCATCTTACGGATGGCATGACAGTAAG
AGAATTATGCAGTGCTGCCATAACCATGAGTGATAACACTGCGGCCAACTTACTTCTGACAACGATCGGA
GGACCGAAGGAGCTAACCGCTTTTTTGCACAACATGGGGGATCATGTAACTCGCCTTGATCGTTGGGAAC
CGGAGCTGAATGAAGCCATACCAAACGACGAGCGTGACACCACGATGCCTGTAGCAATGGCAACAACGTT
GCGCAAACTATTAACTGGCGAACTACTTACTCTAGCTTCCCGGCAACAATTAATAGACTGGATGGAGGCG
GATAAAGTTGCAGGACCACTTCTGCGCTCGGCCCTTCCGGCTGGCTGGTTTATTGCTGATAAATCTGGAG
CCGGTGAGCGTGGGTCTCGCGGTATCATTGCAGCACTGGGGCCAGATGGTAAGCCCTCCCGTATCGTAGT
TATCTACACGACGGGGAGTCAGGCAACTATGGATGAACGAAATAGACAGATCGCTGAGATAGGTGCCTCA
CTGATTAAGCATTGGTAACTGTCAGACCAAGTTTACTCATATATACTTTAGATTGATT
[125 nt withheld, positions 5029-5153]
C
[141 nt withheld, positions 5155-5295]
CCTTTGACGTTGGAGTCCACGTTCTTT
[37 nt withheld, positions 5323-5359]
ACCCTATCTCGGGCTATTCTTTTGATTTATAAGGGATTTTGCCGATTTCGGCCTATTGGTTAAAAAATGA
GCTGATTTAACAAAAATTTAACGCGAATTTTAACAAAATATTAACGTTTACAATTTAAAAGGATCTAGGT
GAAGATCCTTTTTGATAATCTCATGACCAAAATCCCTTAACGTGAGTTTTCGTTCCACTGAGCGTCAGAC
CCCGTAGAAAAGATCAAAGGATCTTCTTGAGATCCTTTTTTTCTGCGCGTAATCTGCTGCTTGCAAACAA
AAAAACCACCGCTACCAGCGGTGGTTTGTTTGCCGGATCAAGAGCTACCAACTCTTTTTCCGAAGGTAAC
TGGCTTCAGCAGAGCGCAGATACCAAATACTGTCCTTCTAGTGTAGCCGTAGTTAGGCCACCACTTCAAG
AACTCTGTAGCACCGCCTACATACCTCGCTCTGCTAATCCTGTTACCAGTGGCTGCTGCCAGTGGCGATA
AGTCGTGTCTTACCGGGTTGGACTCAAGACGATAGTTACCGGATAAGGCGCAGCGGTCGGGCTGAACGGG
GGGTTCGTGCACACAGCCCAGCTTGGAGCGAACGACCTACACCGAACTGAGATACCTACAGCGTGAGCTA
TGAGAAAGCGCCACGCTTCCCGAAGGGAGAAAGGCGGACAGGTATCCGGTAAGCGGCAGGGTCGGAACAG
GAGAGCGCACGAGGGAGCTTCCAGGGGGAAACGCCTGGTATCTTTATAGTCCTGTCGGGTTTCGCCACCT
CTGACTTGAGCGTCGATTTTTGTGATGCTCGTCAGGGGGGCGGAGCCTATGGAAAAACGCCAGCAACGCG
GCCTTTTTACGGTTCCTGGCCTTTTGCTGGCCTTTTGCTCACATGTTCTTTCCTGCGTTATCCCCTGATT
CTGTGGATAACCGTATTACCGCCTTTGAGTGAGCTGATACCGCTCGCCGCAGCCGAACGACCGAGCGCAG
CGAGTCAGTGAGCGAGGAAGCGGAAGAGCGCCTGATGCGGTATTTTCTCCTTACGCATCTGTGCGGTATT
TCACACCGCATAGGGTCATGGCTGCGCCCCGACACCCGCCAACACCCGCTGACGCGCCCTGACGGGCTTG
TCTGCTCCCGGCATCCGCTTACAGACAAGCTGTGACCGTCTCCGGGAGCTGCATGTGTCAGAGGTTTTCA
CCGTCATCACCGAAACGCGCGAGGCAGAAGGAGATGGCGCCCAACAGTCCCCCGGCCACGGGGCCTGCCA
CCATACCCACGCCGAAACAAGCGCTCATGAGCCCGAAGTGGCGAGCCCGATCTTCCCCATCGGTGATGTC
GGCGATATAGGCGCCAGCAACCGCACCTGTGGCGCCGGTGATGCCGGCCACGATGCGTCCGGCGTAGAGG
ATCTGCTCATGTTTGACAGCTTATC
Features (pLannotate 1.2.2; 15 found; start..end, strand, type, name):
     96..974     -  CDS            araC: L-arabinose regulatory protein; araC
   1001..1285    +  promoter       araBAD promoter: araBAD; promoter of the L-arabinose operon of E. coli; the araC regulatory gene is transcribed in the opposite direction (Guzman et al., 1995)
   1320..3557    +  CDS            fepA: FEPA_ECOLI - Also known as fep, feuB. Experimental evidence at protein level: Swiss-Prot protein existence level 1. This protein is involved in the initial step of iron uptake by binding ferrienterobactin (Fe-ENT), an iron chelatin siderophore that allows E.coli to extract iron from the environment. FepA also acts as a receptor for colicins B and D. From Escherichia coli (strain K12).
   3565..3609    +  misc_feature   MCS (fragment): pUC18/19 multiple cloning site
   3693..3808    +  ncRNA          5S rRNA: Accession: RF00001 - 5S ribosomal RNA
   3812..3898    +  terminator     rrnB T1 terminator: Escherichia coli rrnB; transcription terminator T1 from the E. coli rrnB gene
   3990..4017    +  terminator     rrnB T2 terminator: transcription terminator T2 from the E. coli rrnB gene
   4036..4127    +  promoter       AmpR promoter: bla
   4128..4988    +  CDS            AmpR: β-lactamase; bla; confers resistance to ampicillin, carbenicillin, and related antibiotics
   5030..5410    +  rep_origin     M13 ori (sequence partly withheld): M13 bacteriophage origin of replication; arrow indicates direction of (+) strand synthesis
   5596..6184    +  rep_origin     ori: high-copy-number ColE1/pMB1/pBR322/pUC origin of replication
   6370..6421    -  misc_feature   bom (fragment): basis of mobility region from pBR322
   6537..6576    -  CDS            rop (fragment): Rop protein, which maintains plasmids at low copy number; rop
   6577..6762    -  CDS            TcR (fragment): tetracycline efflux protein; tet; confers resistance to tetracycline
   6772..6       +  promoter       tet promoter (fragment) (across the origin): E. coli promoter for tetracycline efflux protein gene
