[The description below was written by a language model from this plasmid's Addgene catalogue record and pLannotate feature annotations shown in this document.]
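Description:
pKP1382 is a bacterial expression plasmid built on the pBAD24 backbone that carries the Escherichia coli fepA gene with a single cysteine substitution, G54C. The record notes that this numbering is not counted from the start codon of the insert; counted from the start codon, the change is G76C. FepA is the outer membrane receptor that binds ferric enterobactin in the first step of siderophore-mediated iron uptake, and it also serves as the receptor for colicins B and D. The plasmid derives from a parent construct, pKP515, in the same collection.

In the 6,784 nt sequence, the fepA coding region sits directly downstream of the araBAD promoter, with the araC regulator gene transcribed divergently. This is the standard pBAD arrangement, which gives arabinose-inducible, titratable expression that is kept low in the absence of inducer. A fragment of the pUC-type multiple cloning site follows the insert, then a 5S rRNA segment and the rrnB T1 and T2 terminators that end transcription. Propagation in E. coli relies on a ColE1/pMB1-type origin, recorded as high copy, and selection is by ampicillin through the β-lactamase gene and its own promoter. An M13 phage origin is also present, which can allow single-stranded DNA production with helper phage. Short remnants of pBR322 elements (bom, rop, the tetracycline resistance gene and its promoter) are annotated only as fragments and are presumably non-functional.

The associated publication concerns in vivo contact sites between TonB and FepA, which suggests the engineered cysteine serves as a site-specific probe of that interaction, although the record itself states the purpose only as expression of FepA G54C.
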