Addgene plasmid #167647: pKP1382
Purpose: Express FepA G54C . Please note that mutation numbers are not based on start codon of insert.
Depositing lab: Kathleen Postle. Depositing organization: Pennsylvania State University. Publication: Identification of New In Vivo TonB-FepA Rendezvous Sites. Postle K, Kho K, Gresock M, Ghosh J, Larsen R. bioRxiv 2021.12.08.471779 10.1101/2021.12.08.471779.
Backbone
  Vector backbone: pBAD24
  Vector type: Bacterial Expression
Growth in bacteria
  Bacterial resistance: Ampicillin, 100 μg/mL
  Growth temperature: 37°C
  Growth strain: DH5alpha
  Copy number: High Copy
Gene/Insert
  Gene/Insert name: fepA G54C
  Species: Escherichia coli
  Mutation: fepA with G54C mutation (Mutation is G76C based on start codon)
  Cloning method: Restriction Enzyme; 5′ cloning site Unknown (unknown if destroyed)
Terms and licenses: Academic/Nonprofit Terms; Industry Terms: Not Available to Industry
Depositor comments: The parent is pKP515 in this collection (PMID: 12218040)
How to cite: pKP1382 was a gift from Kathleen Postle (Addgene plasmid # 167647 ; http://n2t.net/addgene:167647 ; RRID:Addgene_167647)
